>Addgene plasmid #142998 | TFORF2814 | addgene full sequence | sequence record 391568 | Addgene NGS Result
TTAATGTAGTCTTATGCAATACTCTTGTAGTCTTGCAACATGGTAACGATGAGTTAGCAACATGCCTTAC
AAGGAGAGAAAAAGCACCGTGCATGCCGATTGGTGGAAGTAAGGTGGTACGATCGTGCCTTATTAGGAAG
GCAACAGACGGGTCTGACATGGATTGGACGAACCACTGAATTGCCGCATTGCAGAGATATTGTATTTAAG
TGCCTAGCTCGATACATAAACGGGTCTCTCTGGTTAGACCAGATCTGAGCCTGGGAGCTCTCTGGCTAAC
TAGGGAACCCACTGCTTAAGCCTCAATAAAGCTTGCCTTGAGTGCTTCAAGTAGTGTGTGCCCGTCTGTT
GTGTGACTCTGGTAACTAGAGATCCCTCAGACCCTTTTAGTCAGTGTGGAAAATCTCTAGCAGTGGCGCC
CGAACAGGGACTTGAAAGCGAAAGGGAAACCAGAGGAGCTCTCTCGACGCAGGACTCGGCTTGCTGAAGC
GCGCACGGCAAGAGGCGAGGGGCGGCGACTGGTGAGTACGCCAAAAATTTTGACTAGCGGAGGCTAGAAG
GAGAGAGATGGGTGCGAGAGCGTCAGTATTAAGCGGGGGAGAATTAGATCGCGATGGGAAAAAATTCGGT
TAAGGCCAGGGGGAAAGAAAAAATATAAATTAAAACATATAGTATGGGCAAGCAGGGAGCTAGAACGATT
CGCAGTTAATCCTGGCCTGTTAGAAACATCAGAAGGCTGTAGACAAATACTGGGACAGCTACAACCATCC
CTTCAGACAGGATCAGAAGAACTTAGATCATTATATAATACAGTAGCAACCCTCTATTGTGTGCATCAAA
GGATAGAGATAAAAGACACCAAGGAAGCTTTAGACAAGATAGAGGAAGAGCAAAACAAAAGTAAGACCAC
CGCACAGCAAGCGGCCGCTGATCTTCAGACCTGGAGGAGGAGATATGAGGGACAATTGGAGAAGTGAATT
ATATAAATATAAAGTAGTAAAAATTGAACCATTAGGAGTAGCACCCACCAAGGCAAAGAGAAGAGTGGTG
CAGAGAGAAAAAAGAGCAGTGGGAATAGGAGCTTTGTTCCTTGGGTTCTTGGGAGCAGCAGGAAGCACTA
TGGGCGCAGCGTCAATGACGCTGACGGTACAGGCCAGACAATTATTGTCTGGTATAGTGCAGCAGCAGAA
CAATTTGCTGAGGGCTATTGAGGCGCAACAGCATCTGTTGCAACTCACAGTCTGGGGCATCAAGCAGCTC
CAGGCAAGAATCCTGGCTGTGGAAAGATACCTAAAGGATCAACAGCTCCTGGGGATTTGGGGTTGCTCTG
GAAAACTCATTTGCACCACTGCTGTGCCTTGGAATGCTAGTTGGAGTAATAAATCTCTGGAACAGATTTG
GAATCACACGACCTGGATGGAGTGGGACAGAGAAATTAACAATTACACAAGCTTAATACACTCCTTAATT
GAAGAATCGCAAAACCAGCAAGAAAAGAATGAACAAGAATTATTGGAATTAGATAAATGGGCAAGTTTGT
GGAATTGGTTTAACATAACAAATTGGCTGTGGTATATAAAATTATTCATAATGATAGTAGGAGGCTTGGT
AGGTTTAAGAATAGTTTTTGCTGTACTTTCTATAGTGAATAGAGTTAGGCAGGGATATTCACCATTATCG
TTTCAGACCCACCTCCCAACCCCGAGGGGACCCATGCATTGCATCTCAATTAGTCAGCAACCAGGTGTGG
AAAGTCCCCAGGCTCCCCAGCAGGCAGAAGTATGCAAAGCATGCGTCTCAATTAGTCAGCAACCATAGTC
CCGCCCCTAACTCCGCCCATCCCGCCCCTAACTCCGCCCAGTTCCGCCCATTCTCCGCCCCATGGCTGAC
TAATTTTTTTTATTTATGCAGAGGCCGAGGCCGCCTCGGCCTCTGAGCTATTCCAGAAGTAGTGAGGAGG
CTTTTTTGGAGGCCTAGGCTTTTGCAAAAAGCTTTCTAGAGGTACCACCGGAGCTTACCATGACCGAGTA
CAAGCCCACGGTGCGCCTCGCCACCCGCGACGACGTCCCCAGGGCCGTACGCACCCTCGCCGCCGCGTTC
GCCGACTACCCCGCCACGCGCCACACCGTCGATCCGGACCGCCACATCGAGCGGGTCACCGAGCTGCAAG
AACTCTTCCTCACGCGCGTCGGGCTCGACATCGGCAAGGTGTGGGTCGCGGACGACGGCGCCGCCGTGGC
GGTCTGGACCACGCCGGAGAGCGTCGAAGCGGGGGCGGTGTTCGCCGAGATCGGCCCGCGCATGGCCGAG
TTGAGCGGTTCCCGGCTGGCCGCGCAGCAACAGATGGAAGGCCTCCTGGCGCCGCACCGGCCCAAGGAGC
CCGCGTGGTTCCTGGCCACCGTCGGCGTCTCGCCCGACCACCAGGGCAAGGGTCTGGGCAGCGCCGTCGT
GCTCCCCGGAGTGGAGGCGGCCGAGCGCGCCGGGGTGCCCGCCTTCCTGGAGACCTCCGCGCCCCGCAAC
CTCCCCTTCTACGAGCGGCTCGGCTTCACCGTCACCGCCGACGTCGAGGTGCCCGAAGGACCGCGCACCT
GGTGCATGACCCGCAAGCCCGGTGCCAGTTAACGAATTCTAGATCTTGAGACAAATGGCAGTATTCATCC
ACAATTTTAAAAGAAAAGGGGGGATTGGGGGGTACAGTGCAGGGGAAAGAATAGTAGACATAATAGCAAC
AGACATACAAACTAAAGAATTACAAAAACAAATTACAAAAATTCAAAATTTTCGGGTTTATTACAGGGAC
AGCAGAGATCCACTTTGGCGCCGGCTCGAGGCCTGCAGGTGCAAAGATGGATAAAGTTTTAAACAGAGAG
GAATCTTTGCAGCTAATGGACCTTCTAGGTCTTGAAAGGAGTGGGAATTGGCTCCGGTGCCCGTCAGTGG
GCAGAGCGCACATCGCCCACAGTCCCCGAGAAGTTGGGGGGAGGGGTCGGCAATTGAACCGGTGCCTAGA
GAAGGTGGCGCGGGGTAAACTGGGAAAGTGATGTCGTGTACTGGCTCCGCCTTTTTCCCGAGGGTGGGGG
AGAACCGTATATAAGTGCAGTAGTCGCCGTGAACGTTCTTTTTCGCAACGGGTTTGCCGCCAGAACACAG
GTAAGTGCCGTGTGTGGTTCCCGCGGGCCTGGCCTCTTTACGGGTTATGGCCCTTGCGTGCCTTGAATTA
CTTCCACCTGGCTGCAGTACGTGATTCTTGATCCCGAGCTTCGGGTTGGAAGTGGGTGGGAGAGTTCGAG
GCCTTGCGCTTAAGGAGCCCCTTCGCCTCGTGCTTGAGTTGAGGCCTGGCCTGGGCGCTGGGGCCGCCGC
GTGCGAATCTGGTGGCACCTTCGCGCCTGTCTCGCTGCTTTCGATAAGTCTCTAGCCATTTAAAATTTTT
GATGACCTGCTGCGACGCTTTTTTTCTGGCAAGATAGTCTTGTAAATGCGGGCCAAGATCTGCACACTGG
TATTTCGGTTTTTGGGGCCGCGGGCGGCGACGGGGCCCGTGCGTCCCAGCGCACATGTTCGGCGAGGCGG
GGCCTGCGAGCGCGGCCACCGAGAATCGGACGGGGGTAGTCTCAAGCTGGCCGGCCTGCTCTGGTGCCTG
GCCTCGCGCCGCCGTGTATCGCCCCGCCCTGGGCGGCAAGGCTGGCCCGGTCGGCACCAGTTGCGTGAGC
GGAAAGATGGCCGCTTCCCGGCCCTGCTGCAGGGAGCTCAAAATGGAGGACGCGGCGCTCGGGAGAGCGG
GCGGGTGAGTCACCCACACAAAGGAAAAGGGCCTTTCCGTCCTCAGCCGTCGCTTCATGTGACTCCACGG
AGTACCGGGCGCCGTCCAGGCACCTCGATTAGTTCTCGAGCTTTTGGAGTACGTCGTCTTTAGGTTGGGG
GGAGGGGTTTTATGCGATGGAGTTTCCCCACACTGAGTGGGTGGAGACTGAAGTTAGGCCAGCTTGGCAC
TTGATGTAATTCTCCTTGGAATTTGCCCTTTTTGAGTTTGGATCTTGGTTCATTCTCAAGCCTCAGACAG
TGGTTCAAAGTTTTTTTCTTCCATTTCAGGTGTCGTGAGGCTAGCACCGCCACCATGTTTCAGGCTTTCC
CCGGAGACTACGACTCCGGCTCCCGGTGCAGCTCCTCACCCTCTGCCGAGTCTCAATATCTGTCTTCGGT
GGACTCCTTCGGCAGTCCACCCACCGCCGCCGCCTCCCAGGAGTGCGCCGGTCTCGGGGAAATGCCCGGT
TCCTTCGTGCCCACGGTCACCGCGATCACAACCAGCCAGGACCTCCAGTGGCTTGTGCAACCCACCCTCA
TCTCTTCCATGGCCCAGTCCCAGGGGCAGCCACTGGCCTCCCAGCCCCCGGTCGTCGACCCCTACGACAT
GCCGGGAACCAGCTACTCCACACCAGGCATGAGTGGCTACAGCAGTGGCGGAGCGAGTGGCAGTGGTGGG
CCTTCCACCAGCGGAACTACCAGTGGGCCTGGGCCTGCCCGCCCAGCCCGAGCCCGGCCTAGGAGACCCC
GAGAGGAGACGCTCACCCCA
[201 nt withheld, positions 4571-4771]
CCGGGCTGCAAGATCCCCTACGAAGAGGGGCCCGGGCCGGGCCCGCTGGCGGAGTAGTAATGAACTAGTC
CGTAACTTGAAAGTATTTCGATTTCTTGGCTTTATATATCTTGTGGAAAGGACGATAATGTATACTTTAA
GTCCACAACACGCGTTAAGTCGACAATCAACCTCTGGATTACAAAATTTGTGAAAGATTGACTGGTATTC
TTAACTATGTTGCTCCTTTTACGCTATGTGGATACGCTGCTTTAATGCCTTTGTATCATGCTATTGCTTC
CCGTATGGCTTTCATTTTCTCCTCCTTGTATAAATCCTGGTTGCTGTCTCTTTATGAGGAGTTGTGGCCC
GTTGTCAGGCAACGTGGCGTGGTGTGCACTGTGTTTGCTGACGCAACCCCCACTGGTTGGGGCATTGCCA
CCACCTGTCAGCTCCTTTCCGGGACTTTCGCTTTCCCCCTCCCTATTGCCACGGCGGAACTCATCGCCGC
CTGCCTTGCCCGCTGCTGGACAGGGGCTCGGCTGTTGGGCACTGACAATTCCGTGGTGTTGTCGGGGAAA
TCATCGTCCTTTCCTTGGCTGCTCGCCTGTGTTGCCACCTGGATTCTGCGCGGGACGTCCTTCTGCTACG
TCCCTTCGGCCCTCAATCCAGCGGACCTTCCTTCCCGCGGCCTGCTGCCGGCTCTGCGGCCTCTTCCGCG
TCTTCGCCTTCGCCCTCAGACGAGTCGGATCTCCCTTTGGGCCGCCTCCCCGCGTCGACTTTAAGACCAA
TGACTTACAAGGCAGCTGTAGATCTTAGCCACTTTTTAAAAGAAAAGGGGGGACTGGAAGGGCTAATTCA
CTCCCAACGAAGACAAGATCTGCTTTTTGCTTGTACTGGGTCTCTCTGGTTAGACCAGATCTGAGCCTGG
GAGCTCTCTGGCTAACTAGGGAACCCACTGCTTAAGCCTCAATAAAGCTTGCCTTGAGTGCTTCAAGTAG
TGTGTGCCCGTCTGTTGTGTGACTCTGGTAACTAGAGATCCCTCAGACCCTTTTAGTCAGTGTGGAAAAT
CTCTAGCAGTACGTATAGTAGTTCATGTCATCTTATTATTCAGTATTTATAACTTGCAAAGAAATGAATA
TCAGAGAGTGAGAGGAACTTGTTTATTGCAGCTTATAATGGTTACAAATAAAGCAATAGCATCACAAATT
TCACAAATAAAGCATTTTTTTCACTGCATTCTAGTTGTGGTTTGTCCAAACTCATCAATGTATCTTATCA
TGTCTGGCTCTAGCTATCCCGCCCCTAACTCCGCCCATCCCGCCCCTAACTCCGCCCAGTTCCGCCCATT
CTCCGCCCCATGGCTGACTAATTTTTTTTATTTATGCAGAGGCCGAGGCCGCCTCGGCCTCTGAGCTATT
CCAGAAGTAGTGAGGAGGCTTTTTTGGAGGCCTAGGGACGTACCCAATTCGCCCTATAGTGAGTCGTATT
ACGCGCGCTCACTGGCCGTCGTTTTACAACGTCGTGACTGGGAAAACCCTGGCGTTACCCAACTTAATCG
CCTTGCAGCACATCCCCCTTTCGCCAGCTGGCGTAATAGCGAAGAGGCCCGCACCGATCGCCCTTCCCAA
CAGTTGCGCAGCCTGAATGGCGAATGGG
[124 nt withheld, positions 6410-6533]
C
[91 nt withheld, positions 6535-6625]
A
[49 nt withheld, positions 6627-6675]
CCTTTGACGTTGGAGTCCACGTTCTTT
[37 nt withheld, positions 6703-6739]
ACCCTATCTCGGTCTATTCTTTTGATTTATAAGGGATTTTGCCGATTTCGGCCTATTGGTTAAAAAATGA
GCTGATTTAACAAAAATTTAACGCGAATTTTAACAAAATATTAACGCTTACAATTTAGGTGGCACTTTTC
GGGGAAATGTGCGCGGAACCCCTATTTGTTTATTTTTCTAAATACATTCAAATATGTATCCGCTCATGAG
ACAATAACCCTGATAAATGCTTCAATAATATTGAAAAAGGAAGAGTATGAGTATTCAACATTTCCGTGTC
GCCCTTATTCCCTTTTTTGCGGCATTTTGCCTTCCTGTTTTTGCTCACCCAGAAACGCTGGTGAAAGTAA
AAGATGCTGAAGATCAGTTGGGTGCACGAGTGGGTTACATCGAACTGGATCTCAACAGCGGTAAGATCCT
TGAGAGTTTTCGCCCCGAAGAACGTTTTCCAATGATGAGCACTTTTAAAGTTCTGCTATGTGGCGCGGTA
TTATCCCGTATTGACGCCGGGCAAGAGCAACTCGGTCGCCGCATACACTATTCTCAGAATGACTTGGTTG
AGTACTCACCAGTCACAGAAAAGCATCTTACGGATGGCATGACAGTAAGAGAATTATGCAGTGCTGCCAT
AACCATGAGTGATAACACTGCGGCCAACTTACTTCTGACAACGATCGGAGGACCGAAGGAGCTAACCGCT
TTTTTGCACAACATGGGGGATCATGTAACTCGCCTTGATCGTTGGGAACCGGAGCTGAATGAAGCCATAC
CAAACGACGAGCGTGACACCACGATGCCTGTAGCAATGGCAACAACGTTGCGCAAACTATTAACTGGCGA
ACTACTTACTCTAGCTTCCCGGCAACAATTAATAGACTGGATGGAGGCGGATAAAGTTGCAGGACCACTT
CTGCGCTCGGCCCTTCCGGCTGGCTGGTTTATTGCTGATAAATCTGGAGCCGGTGAGCGTGGGTCTCGCG
GTATCATTGCAGCACTGGGGCCAGATGGTAAGCCCTCCCGTATCGTAGTTATCTACACGACGGGGAGTCA
GGCAACTATGGATGAACGAAATAGACAGATCGCTGAGATAGGTGCCTCACTGATTAAGCATTGGTAACTG
TCAGACCAAGTTTACTCATATATACTTTAGATTGATTTAAAACTTCATTTTTAATTTAAAAGGATCTAGG
TGAAGATCCTTTTTGATAATCTCATGACCAAAATCCCTTAACGTGAGTTTTCGTTCCACTGAGCGTCAGA
CCCCGTAGAAAAGATCAAAGGATCTTCTTGAGATCCTTTTTTTCTGCGCGTAATCTGCTGCTTGCAAACA
AAAAAACCACCGCTACCAGCGGTGGTTTGTTTGCCGGATCAAGAGCTACCAACTCTTTTTCCGAAGGTAA
CTGGCTTCAGCAGAGCGCAGATACCAAATACTGTTCTTCTAGTGTAGCCGTAGTTAGGCCACCACTTCAA
GAACTCTGTAGCACCGCCTACATACCTCGCTCTGCTAATCCTGTTACCAGTGGCTGCTGCCAGTGGCGAT
AAGTCGTGTCTTACCGGGTTGGACTCAAGACGATAGTTACCGGATAAGGCGCAGCGGTCGGGCTGAACGG
GGGGTTCGTGCACACAGCCCAGCTTGGAGCGAACGACCTACACCGAACTGAGATACCTACAGCGTGAGCT
ATGAGAAAGCGCCACGCTTCCCGAAGGGAGAAAGGCGGACAGGTATCCGGTAAGCGGCAGGGTCGGAACA
GGAGAGCGCACGAGGGAGCTTCCAGGGGGAAACGCCTGGTATCTTTATAGTCCTGTCGGGTTTCGCCACC
TCTGACTTGAGCGTCGATTTTTGTGATGCTCGTCAGGGGGGCGGAGCCTATGGAAAAACGCCAGCAACGC
GGCCTTTTTACGGTTCCTGGCCTTTTGCTGGCCTTTTGCTCACATGTTCTTTCCTGCGTTATCCCCTGAT
TCTGTGGATAACCGTATTACCGCCTTTGAGTGAGCTGATACCGCTCGCCGCAGCCGAACGACCGAGCGCA
GCGAGTCAGTGAGCGAGGAAGCGGAAGAGCGCCCAATACGCAAACCGCCTCTCCCCGCGCGTTGGCCGAT
TCATTAATGCAGCTGGCACGACAGGTTTCCCGACTGGAAAGCGGGCAGTGAGCGCAACGCAATTAATGTG
AGTTAGCTCACTCATTAGGCACCCCAGGCTTTACACTTTATGCTTCCGGCTCGTATGTTGTGTGGAATTG
TGAGCGGATAACAATTTCACACAGGAAACAGCTATGACCATGATTACGCCAAGCGCGCAATTAACCCTCA
CTAAAGGGAACAAAAGCTGGAGCTGCAAGC
Features (pLannotate 1.2.2; 31 found; start..end, strand, type, name):
      5..231     +  promoter       RSV promoter: Rous sarcoma virus enhancer/promoter
    232..412     +  LTR            5' LTR (truncated): truncated 5' long terminal repeat (LTR) from HIV-1
    459..584     +  misc_feature   HIV-1 Ψ: packaging signal of human immunodeficiency virus type 1
    568..931     +  CDS            HIV-1 gag (fragment): gag protein from human immunodeficiency virus 1; gag
   1077..1310    +  misc_feature   RRE: The Rev response element (RRE) of HIV-1 allows for Rev-dependent mRNA export from the nucleus to the cytoplasm.
   1687..1713    +  CDS            Rev (fragment): human immunodeficiency virus 1 (HIV-1) Rev protein; rev; enhances nuclear export of unspliced and incompletely spliced viral mRNAs
   1720..1743    +  promoter       SV40 promoter (fragment): SV40 early promoter
   1744..1815    +  promoter       SV40 promoter (fragment): SV40 enhancer and early promoter
   1839..1974    +  rep_origin     SV40 ori: SV40 origin of replication
   2020..2616    +  CDS            PuroR (fragment): puromycin N-acetyltransferase; pac from Streptomyces; confers resistance to puromycin
   2665..2782    +  misc_feature   cPPT/CTS: central polypurine tract and central termination sequence of HIV-1
   2847..2913    +  CDS            small t antigen (fragment): SV40 (simian virus 40) small t antigen
   2920..4098    +  promoter       EF-1α promoter: strong constitutive promoter for human elongation factor EF-1α
   4115..4825    +  CDS            FOSB (fragment) (sequence partly withheld): FOSB_HUMAN - Also known as G0S3. Experimental evidence at protein level: Swiss-Prot protein existence level 1. FosB interacts with Jun proteins enhancing their DNA binding activity. From Homo sapiens (Human).
   4841..4894    +  promoter       U6 promoter (fragment): RNA polymerase III promoter for human U6 snRNA
   4936..5524    +  misc_feature   WPRE: woodchuck hepatitis virus posttranscriptional regulatory element
   5575..5594    +  misc_feature   cPPT/CTS (fragment): central polypurine tract and central termination sequence of HIV-1
   5596..5829    +  LTR            3' LTR (ΔU3): self-inactivating 3' long terminal repeat (LTR) from HIV-1
   5907..6028    +  polyA_signal   SV40 poly(A) signal: SV40 polyadenylation signal
   6068..6203    +  rep_origin     SV40 ori: SV40 origin of replication
   6224..6242    -  promoter       T7 promoter: promoter for bacteriophage T7 RNA polymerase
   6250..6405    +  CDS            lacZα (fragment): LacZα fragment of β-galactosidase; lacZ fragment
   6410..6838    +  rep_origin     f1 ori (sequence partly withheld): f1 bacteriophage origin of replication; arrow indicates direction of (+) strand synthesis
   6891..6995    +  promoter       AmpR promoter: bla
   6996..7856    +  CDS            AmpR: β-lactamase; bla; confers resistance to ampicillin, carbenicillin, and related antibiotics
   8027..8615    +  rep_origin     ori: high-copy-number ColE1/pMB1/pBR322/pUC origin of replication
   8798..8890    +  CDS            lacI (fragment): lac repressor; lacI; The lac repressor binds to the lac operator to inhibit transcription in E. coli. This inhibition can be relieved by adding lactose or isopropyl-β-D-thiogalactopyranoside (IPTG).
   8903..8924    +  protein_bind   CAP binding site: CAP binding activates transcription in the presence of cAMP. E. coli catabolite activator protein
   8939..8969    +  promoter       lac promoter: promoter for the E. coli lac operon
   8977..8993    +  protein_bind   lac operator: The lac repressor binds to the lac operator to inhibit transcription in E. coli. This inhibition can be relieved by adding lactose or isopropyl-β-D-thiogalactopyranoside (IPTG). lac repressor encoded by lacI
   9038..9056    +  promoter       T3 promoter: promoter for bacteriophage T3 RNA polymerase
