[The description below was written by a language model from this plasmid's Addgene catalogue record and pLannotate feature annotations shown in this document.]
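Description:
TFORF2814 is a lentiviral mammalian expression plasmid built on the pLX_TRC317 backbone and carrying a human FOSB open reading frame, one member of a barcoded transcription factor ORF collection. It is propagated in E. coli through a high-copy ColE1/pUC-type origin with ampicillin selection (AmpR under its own bla promoter). An f1 origin and remnants of a lacZα/lac promoter cloning region flanked by T7 and T3 promoters are also present in the bacterial portion. The depositor notes that the plasmid can recombine, as is common for LTR-containing vectors, and that the ORF was made by gene synthesis.

The viral cassette has a third-generation, self-inactivating layout. An RSV promoter fused to a truncated HIV-1 5' LTR drives genomic RNA production in packaging cells. It is followed by the Ψ packaging signal with a gag fragment, the Rev response element for Rev-dependent nuclear export, a cPPT/CTS, WPRE to enhance transcript expression, and a ΔU3 3' LTR, with an SV40 poly(A) signal downstream. Within the provirus, an SV40 early promoter/origin region drives puromycin N-acetyltransferase for selecting transduced cells. A separate EF-1α promoter constitutively expresses FOSB, an AP-1 family factor that partners with Jun proteins. The annotated FOSB match spans about 710 nt of the stated 815 bp insert, and the depositor links the ORF to specific transcript isoform accessions.

According to the record, each vector in the collection carries a unique 24-bp barcode, which is not annotated in the feature table. A short U6 promoter fragment is annotated in the interval between the ORF and WPRE. The barcodes allow the overexpressed factor to be identified in pooled screens, such as directed differentiation studies.
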