Addgene plasmid #142998: TFORF2814
Purpose: Lentiviral vector for overexpressing transcription factor ORFs with unique 24-bp barcodes. Barcodes facilitate identification of transcription factors in pooled screens.
Depositing lab: Feng Zhang. Depositing organization: Broad Institute. Publication: A transcription factor atlas of directed differentiation. Joung J, Ma S, Tay T, Geiger-Schuller KR, Kirchgatterer PC, Verdine VK, Guo B, Arias-Garcia MA, Allen WE, Singh A, Kuksenko O, Abudayyeh OO, Gootenberg JS, Fu Z, Macrae RK, Buenrostro JD, Regev A, Zhang F. Cell. 2023 Jan 5;186(1):209-229.e26. doi: 10.1016/j.cell.2022.11.026. PubMed 36608654.
Backbone
  Vector backbone: pLX_TRC317
  Backbone manufacturer: Broad Institute Genetic Perturbation Platform
  Backbone size w/o insert (bp): 8264
  Vector type: Mammalian Expression, Lentiviral
  Selectable markers: Puromycin
Growth in bacteria
  Bacterial resistance: Ampicillin, 100 μg/mL
  Growth temperature: 37°C
  Growth strain: NEB Stable
  Copy number: High Copy
Gene/Insert
  Gene/Insert name: FOSB
  Species: H. sapiens (human)
  Insert size (bp): 815
  Entrez Gene: FOSB (a.k.a. AP-1, G0S3, GOS3, GOSB)
  Promoter: EF1a
  Cloning method: Unknown
  Sequencing primers: 5′ GGGTGGAGACTGAAGTTAGGCCAG; 3′ CACATAGCGTAAAAGGAGCAACATAG
Terms and licenses: Academic/Nonprofit Terms; Industry Terms: Not Available to Industry
Depositor comments: XM_005258691,ENST00000592436 . The transcription factor ORF portion of this plasmid was synthesized by Genewiz. Please test multiple small colonies in case of plasmid recombination. To make this collection available in a timely manner, a portion of this collection was not fully sequenced by Addgene. If an Addgene verified full plasmid sequence is not available, please contact us prior to placing an order to request the full sequence.
How to cite: TFORF2814 was a gift from Feng Zhang (Addgene plasmid # 142998 ; http://n2t.net/addgene:142998 ; RRID:Addgene_142998)
