>Addgene plasmid #142998 | TFORF2814 | depositor partial sequence | sequence record 281132 | Insert
ACCGCCACCATGTTTCAGGCTTTCCCCGGAGACTACGACTCCGGCTCCCGGTGCAGCTCCTCACCCTCTG
CCGAGTCTCAATATCTGTCTTCGGTGGACTCCTTCGGCAGTCCACCCACCGCCGCCGCCTCCCAGGAGTG
CGCCGGTCTCGGGGAAATGCCCGGTTCCTTCGTGCCCACGGTCACCGCGATCACAACCAGCCAGGACCTC
CAGTGGCTTGTGCAACCCACCCTCATCTCTTCCATGGCCCAGTCCCAGGGGCAGCCACTGGCCTCCCAGC
CCCCGGTCGTCGACCCCTACGACATGCCGGGAACCAGCTACTCCACACCAGGCATGAGTGGCTACAGCAG
TGGCGGAGCGAGTGGCAGTGGTGGGCCTTCCACCAGCGGAACTACCAGTGGGCCTGGGCCTGCCCGCCCA
GCCCGAGCCCGGCCTAGGAGACCCCGAGAGGAGACGCTCACCCCA
[201 nt withheld, positions 466-666]
CCGGGCTGCAAGATCCCCTACGAAGAGGGGCCCGGGCCGGGCCCGCTGGCGGAGTAGTAATGAACTAGTC
CGTAACTTGAAAGTATTTCGATTTCTTGGCTTTATATATCTTGTGGAAAGGACGATAATGTATACTTTAA
GTCCACAAC
