>Addgene plasmid #142998 | TFORF2814 | depositor partial sequence | sequence record 281133 | Barcode
TAATGTATACTTTAAGTCCACAAC
